>Addgene plasmid #147331 | pT7-lambdaN-EGFP-C1_Q | addgene full sequence | sequence record 414170 | Addgene NGS Result
CGTTACATAACTTACGGTAAATGGCCCGCCTGGCTGACCGCCCAACGACCCCCGCCCATTGACGTCAATA
ATGACGTATGTTCCCATAGTAACGCCAATAGGGACTTTCCATTGACGTCAATGGGTGGAGTATTTACGGT
AAACTGCCCACTTGGCAGTACATCAAGTGTATCATATGCCAAGTACGCCCCCTATTGACGTCAATGACGG
TAAATGGCCCGCCTGGCATTATGCCCAGTACATGACCTTATGGGACTTTCCTACTTGGCAGTACATCTAC
GTATTAGTCATCGCTATTACCATGGTGATGCGGTTTTGGCAGTACATCAATGGGCGTGGATAGCGGTTTG
ACTCACGGGGATTTCCAAGTCTCCACCCCATTGACGTCAATGGGAGTTTGTTTTGGCACCAAAATCAACG
GGACTTTCCAAAATGTCGTAACAACTCCGCCCCATTGACGCAAATGGGCGGTAGGCGTGTACGGTGGGAG
GTCTATATAAGCAGAGCTCTCTGGCTAACTAGAGAACCCACTGCTTACTGGCTTATCGAAATTAATACGA
CTCACTATAGGGAGACCCAAGCTCTAGCGCTACCGGTCGCCACCATGGACGCACAAACACGACGACGTGA
GCGTCGCGCTGAGAAACAAGCTCAATGGAAAGCTGCAAACGGTGGATCTCCTCCACATATGGTGAGCAAG
GGCGAGGAGCTGTTCACCGGGGTGGTGCCCATCCTGGTCGAGCTGGACGGCGACGTAAACGGCCACAAGT
TCAGCGTGTCCGGCGAGGGCGAGGGCGATGCCACCTACGGCAAGCTGACCCTGAAGTTCATCTGCACCAC
CGGCAAGCTGCCCGTGCCCTGGCCCACCCTCGTGACCACCCTGACCTACGGCGTGCAGTGCTTCAGCCGC
TACCCCGACCACATGAAGCAGCACGACTTCTTCAAGTCCGCCATGCCCGAAGGCTACGTCCAGGAGCGCA
CCATCTTCTTCAAGGACGACGGCAACTACAAGACCCGCGCCGAGGTGAAGTTCGAGGGCGACACCCTGGT
GAACCGCATCGAGCTGAAGGGCATCGACTTCAAGGAGGACGGCAACATCCTGGGGCACAAGCTGGAGTAC
AACTACAACAGCCACAACGTCTATATCATGGCCGACAAGCAGAAGAACGGCATCAAGGTGAACTTCAAGA
TCCGCCACAACATCGAGGACGGCAGCGTGCAGCTCGCCGACCACTACCAGCAGAACACCCCCATCGGCGA
CGGCCCCGTGCTGCTGCCCGACAACCACTACCTGAGCACCCAGTCCGCCCTGAGCAAAGACCCCAACGAG
AAGCGCGATCACATGGTCCTGCTGGAGTTCGTGACCGCCGCCGGGATCACTCTCGGCATGGACGAGCTGT
ACAAGTCCGGACTCAGATCTCGAGCTCAAGCTTCGAATTCTGCAGTCGACGGTACCGCGGGCCCGGGATC
CACCGGATCTAGATAACTGATCATAATCAGCCATACCACATTTGTAGAGGTTTTACTTGCTTTAAAAAAC
CTCCCACACCTCCCCCTGAACCTGAAACATAAAATGAATGCAATTGTTGTTGTTAACTTGTTTATTGCAG
CTTATAATGGTTACAAATAAAGCAATAGCATCACAAATTTCACAAATAAAGCATTTTTTTCACTGCATTC
TAGTTGTGGTTTGTCCAAACTCATCAATGTATCTTAACGCGTAAATTGTAAGCGTTAATATTTTGTTAAA
ATTCGCGTTAAATTTTTGTTAAATCAGCTCATTTTTTAACCAATAGGCCGAAATCGGCAAAATCCCTTAT
AAATCAAAAGAATAGACCGAGATAGGGT
[37 nt withheld, positions 1849-1885]
AAAGAACGTGGACTCCAACGTCAAAGG
[49 nt withheld, positions 1913-1961]
T
[91 nt withheld, positions 1963-2053]
G
[124 nt withheld, positions 2055-2178]
CAGGTGGCACTTTTCGGGGAAATGTGCGCGGAACCCCTATTTGTTTATTTTTCTAAATACATTCAAATAT
GTATCCGCTCATGAGACAATAACCCTGATAAATGCTTCAATAATATTGAAAAAGGAAGAGTCCTGAGGCG
GAAAGAACCAGCTGTGGAATGTGTGTCAGTTAGGGTGTGGAAAGTCCCCAGGCTCCCCAGCAGGCAGAAG
TATGCAAAGCATGCATCTCAATTAGTCAGCAACCAGGTGTGGAAAGTCCCCAGGCTCCCCAGCAGGCAGA
AGTATGCAAAGCATGCATCTCAATTAGTCAGCAACCATAGTCCCGCCCCTAACTCCGCCCATCCCGCCCC
TAACTCCGCCCAGTTCCGCCCATTCTCCGCCCCATGGCTGACTAATTTTTTTTATTTATGCAGAGGCCGA
GGCCGCCTCGGCCTCTGAGCTATTCCAGAAGTAGTGAGGAGGCTTTTTTGGAGGCCTAGGCTTTTGCAAA
GATCGATCAAGAGACAGGATGAGGATCGTTTCGCATGATTGAACAAGATGGATTGCACGCAGGTTCTCCG
GCCGCTTGGGTGGAGAGGCTATTCGGCTATGACTGGGCACAACAGACAATCGGCTGCTCTGATGCCGCCG
TGTTCCGGCTGTCAGCGCAGGGGCGCCCGGTTCTTTTTGTCAAGACCGACCTGTCCGGTGCCCTGAATGA
ACTGCAAGACGAGGCAGCGCGGCTATCGTGGCTGGCCACGACGGGCGTTCCTTGCGCAGCTGTGCTCGAC
GTTGTCACTGAAGCGGGAAGGGACTGGCTGCTATTGGGCGAAGTGCCGGGGCAGGATCTCCTGTCATCTC
ACCTTGCTCCTGCCGAGAAAGTATCCATCATGGCTGATGCAATGCGGCGGCTGCATACGCTTGATCCGGC
TACCTGCCCATTCGACCACCAAGCGAAACATCGCATCGAGCGAGCACGTACTCGGATGGAAGCCGGTCTT
GTCGATCAGGATGATCTGGACGAAGAGCATCAGGGGCTCGCGCCAGCCGAACTGTTCGCCAGGCTCAAGG
CGAGCATGCCCGACGGCGAGGATCTCGTCGTGACCCATGGCGATGCCTGCTTGCCGAATATCATGGTGGA
AAATGGCCGCTTTTCTGGATTCATCGACTGTGGCCGGCTGGGTGTGGCGGACCGCTATCAGGACATAGCG
TTGGCTACCCGTGATATTGCTGAAGAGCTTGGCGGCGAATGGGCTGACCGCTTCCTCGTGCTTTACGGTA
TCGCCGCTCCCGATTCGCAGCGCATCGCCTTCTATCGCCTTCTTGACGAGTTCTTCTGAGCGGGACTCTG
GGGTTCGAAATGACCGACCAAGCGACGCCCAACCTGCCATCACGAGATTTCGATTCCACCGCCGCCTTCT
ATGAAAGGTTGGGCTTCGGAATCGTTTTCCGGGACGCCGGCTGGATGATCCTCCAGCGCGGGGATCTCAT
GCTGGAGTTCTTCGCCCACCCTAGGGGGAGGCTAACTGAAACACGGAAGGAGACAATACCGGAAGGAACC
CGCGCTATGACGGCAATAAAAAGACAGAATAAAACGCACGGTGTTGGGTCGTTTGTTCATAAACGCGGGG
TTCGGTCCCAGGGCTGGCACTCTGTCGATACCCCACCGAGACCCCATTGGGGCCAATACGCCCGCGTTTC
TTCCTTTTCCCCACCCCACCCCCCAAGTTCGGGTGAAGGCCCAGGGCTCGCAGCCAACGTCGGGGCGGCA
GGCCCTGCCATAGCCTCAGGTTACTCATATATACTTTAGATTGATTTAAAACTTCATTTTTAATTTAAAA
GGATCTAGGTGAAGATCCTTTTTGATAATCTCATGACCAAAATCCCTTAACGTGAGTTTTCGTTCCACTG
AGCGTCAGACCCCGTAGAAAAGATCAAAGGATCTTCTTGAGATCCTTTTTTTCTGCGCGTAATCTGCTGC
TTGCAAACAAAAAAACCACCGCTACCAGCGGTGGTTTGTTTGCCGGATCAAGAGCTACCAACTCTTTTTC
CGAAGGTAACTGGCTTCAGCAGAGCGCAGATACCAAATACTGTTCTTCTAGTGTAGCCGTAGTTAGGCCA
CCACTTCAAGAACTCTGTAGCACCGCCTACATACCTCGCTCTGCTAATCCTGTTACCAGTGGCTGCTGCC
AGTGGCGATAAGTCGTGTCTTACCGGGTTGGACTCAAGACGATAGTTACCGGATAAGGCGCAGCGGTCGG
GCTGAACGGGGGGTTCGTGCACACAGCCCAGCTTGGAGCGAACGACCTACACCGAACTGAGATACCTACA
GCGTGAGCTATGAGAAAGCGCCACGCTTCCCGAAGGGAGAAAGGCGGACAGGTATCCGGTAAGCGGCAGG
GTCGGAACAGGAGAGCGCACGAGGGAGCTTCCAGGGGGAAACGCCTGGTATCTTTATAGTCCTGTCGGGT
TTCGCCACCTCTGACTTGAGCGTCGATTTTTGTGATGCTCGTCAGGGGGGCGGAGCCTATGGAAAAACGC
CAGCAACGCGGCCTTTTTACGGTTCCTGGCCTTTTGCTGGCCTTTTGCTCACATGTTCTTTCCTGCGTTA
TCCCCTGATTCTGTGGATAACCGTATTACCGCCATGCATTAGTTATTAATAGTAATCAATTACGGGGTCA
TTAGTTCATAGCCCATATATGGAGTTCCG
Features (pLannotate 1.2.2; 18 found; start..end, strand, type, name):
      1..304     +  enhancer       CMV enhancer: human cytomegalovirus immediate early enhancer
    305..508     +  promoter       CMV promoter: human cytomegalovirus (CMV) immediate early promoter
    504..537     +  LTR            5' LTR (truncated) (fragment): truncated 5' long terminal repeat (LTR) from HIV-1
    553..571     +  promoter       T7 promoter: promoter for bacteriophage T7 RNA polymerase
    605..670     +  CDS            N (fragment): REGN_LAMBD - Experimental evidence at protein level: Swiss-Prot protein existence level 1. Plays a role as a transcriptional antitermination factor that allows the virus to initiate its lytic phase. Activates expression of the delayed viral early genes by modifying host RNA polymerase (RNAP) into a form that is resistant to termination signals. This antitermination function requires the host NusA protein which serves to stabilize the interaction between antitermination protein N and host RNA polymerase. From Escherichia phage lambda (Bacteriophage lambda).
    689..1405    +  CDS            EGFP: EGFP is a basic (constitutively fluorescent) green fluorescent protein published in 1996, derived from Aequorea victoria. It is reported to be a rapidly-maturing weak dimer with moderate acid sensitivity.
   1406..1471    +  misc_feature   MCS: multiple cloning site
   1488..1572    +  CDS            large T antigen (fragment): large T antigen from SV40 (simian virus 40)
   1595..1716    +  polyA_signal   SV40 poly(A) signal: SV40 polyadenylation signal
   1750..2178    -  rep_origin     f1 ori (sequence partly withheld): f1 bacteriophage origin of replication; arrow indicates direction of (+) strand synthesis
   2205..2309    +  promoter       AmpR promoter: bla
   2311..2668    +  promoter       SV40 promoter: SV40 enhancer and early promoter
   2703..3497    +  CDS            NeoR/KanR: aminoglycoside phosphotransferase from Tn5; aph(3')-II (or nptII); confers resistance to neomycin, kanamycin, and G418 (Geneticin®)
   3518..3670    +  CDS            ble (fragment): BLE_KLEPN - Experimental evidence at protein level: Swiss-Prot protein existence level 1. Binding protein with a strong affinity to the bleomycin family of antibiotics. Binds to CL990; an antimitotic-antibiotic compound. From Klebsiella pneumoniae.
   3729..3776    +  polyA_signal   HSV TK poly(A) signal: herpes simplex virus thymidine kinase polyadenylation signal (Cole and Stacy, 1985)
   3867..3883    -  polyA_signal   bGH poly(A) signal (fragment): bovine growth hormone polyadenylation signal
   4105..4693    +  rep_origin     ori: high-copy-number ColE1/pMB1/pBR322/pUC origin of replication
   4808..4867    +  enhancer       CMV enhancer (fragment): human cytomegalovirus immediate early enhancer
