[The description below was written by a language model from this plasmid's Addgene catalogue record and pLannotate feature annotations shown in this document.]
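Description:
pT7-lambdaN-EGFP-C1_Q is a 4.9 kb mammalian expression plasmid that encodes EGFP fused at its N-terminus to a short fragment of the bacteriophage lambda N protein. The catalogue lists the backbone as unknown, although the name and the arrangement of features (CMV-driven EGFP followed by a multiple cloning site, then an SV40 poly(A) signal) resemble an EGFP-C1-type layout. It is maintained in E. coli at high copy through a ColE1/pUC-type origin and selected with kanamycin. The NeoR/KanR aminoglycoside phosphotransferase gene sits behind both a bacterial (bla) promoter and the SV40 enhancer/early promoter and ends with an HSV TK poly(A) signal, so the same marker can also confer G418 resistance in mammalian cells. An f1 origin is also present.

The expression cassette uses the human CMV immediate early enhancer and promoter. A T7 promoter lies just downstream of it, which would also permit transcription by T7 RNA polymerase. The annotated N fragment is only about 22 codons long. A lambda N peptide of this kind is commonly used as an RNA-tethering tag because it binds boxB hairpins, but the record does not state that purpose and gives only "mammalian expression of EGFP". The multiple cloning site immediately follows the EGFP coding sequence, which would allow a protein of interest to be added in frame at the C-terminal end of lambdaN-EGFP. As deposited, with no further insert, the plasmid plausibly serves as a parental or control vector. Several short annotations, including the HIV-1 LTR, SV40 large T antigen, ble and bGH poly(A) fragments, are probably incidental sequence matches rather than functional elements.
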