Addgene plasmid #147331: pT7-lambdaN-EGFP-C1_Q
Purpose: Mammalian Expression of EGFP
Depositing lab: Elisa Izaurralde. Depositing organization: Max Planck Institute for Developmental Biology.
Backbone
  Vector backbone: Unknown
  Vector type: Mammalian Expression
Growth in bacteria
  Bacterial resistance: Kanamycin, 50 μg/mL
  Growth temperature: 37°C
  Growth strain: DH5alpha
  Copy number: High Copy
Gene/Insert
  Gene/Insert name: EGFP
  Species: Other
  Cloning method: Unknown
Terms and licenses: Academic/Nonprofit Terms; Industry Terms: Not Available to Industry
Depositor comments: Plasmids from this collection were made available to the research community and donated after the lab closed. Please note that the sequence provided by the depositing laboratory may be theoretical/predicted or based on Sanger sequencing results. There may be discrepancies between sequencing results obtained by Addgene and the depositor sequence. If an Addgene verified sequence is not available, please contact before placing your order to request that our lab fully sequence the plasmid.
How to cite: pT7-lambdaN-EGFP-C1_Q was a gift from Elisa Izaurralde (Addgene plasmid # 147331 ; http://n2t.net/addgene:147331 ; RRID:Addgene_147331)
